Addgene plasmid #250294: pET-SA-moxCerulean3-15b
Purpose: Expresses SA-moxCerulean3 in bacterial cells (pET15b backbone)
Depositing lab: Kyubong Jo. Depositing organization: Sogang University.
Backbone
  Vector backbone: pET-15b
  Backbone manufacturer: Novagen
  Backbone size w/o insert (bp): 5715
  Total vector size (bp): 6903
  Vector type: Bacterial Expression
Growth in bacteria
  Bacterial resistance: Ampicillin, 100 μg/mL
  Growth temperature: 37°C
  Growth strain: DH5alpha
  Copy number: Unknown
Gene/Insert
  Gene/Insert name: StreptAvidin-moxCerulean3
  Insert size (bp): 1188
  Promoter: T7
  Tag / fusion protein: 6xHis-Thrombin site (N terminal on backbone)
  Cloning method: Unknown
  Sequencing primers: 5′ n/a
Terms and licenses: Academic/Nonprofit Terms; Industry Terms: Not Available to Industry
How to cite: pET-SA-moxCerulean3-15b was a gift from Kyubong Jo (Addgene plasmid # 250294 ; http://n2t.net/addgene:250294 ; RRID:Addgene_250294)
