[The description below was written by a language model from this plasmid's Addgene catalogue record and pLannotate feature annotations shown in this document.]
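Description:
pET-SA-moxCerulean3-15b is a bacterial expression plasmid of about 6.9 kb built on the Novagen pET-15b backbone, designed to produce a streptavidin–cyan fluorescent protein fusion in E. coli. It is maintained through a ColE1/pBR322-type origin accompanied by the bom region and the rop gene, which keeps copy number moderate, and it is selected with ampicillin through the bla β-lactamase gene and its own promoter. Several short tetracycline-resistance fragments and a tet promoter appear in the annotation. These are non-functional remnants of the pBR322 ancestry of pET vectors rather than usable markers.

The expression cassette is the standard pET arrangement: a T7 promoter immediately followed by a lac operator, the T7 gene 10 ribosome binding site, the open reading frame, and a T7 terminator. A plasmid-borne lacI gene supplies repressor, so transcription depends on T7 RNA polymerase from a suitable host and is induced with IPTG. The encoded protein starts with the backbone's N-terminal 6xHis tag (picked up by the annotation software as a fragment of a composite tag) and a thrombin cleavage site. A fragment of the Streptomyces avidinii streptavidin coding sequence comes next, followed by moxCerulean3, a constitutively fluorescent cyan protein derived from Aequorea victoria GFP. A short match to a T7 gene 10B-derived sequence lies between the fluorescent protein and the terminator and is probably backbone sequence rather than a deliberate tag.

The His tag allows metal-affinity purification and the thrombin site allows its removal. The streptavidin moiety binds biotin tightly, so the purified fusion could plausibly serve as a cyan fluorescent probe for biotinylated targets, although the record states only that the plasmid expresses the fusion in bacteria.
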