Features (pLannotate 1.2.2; 22 found; start..end, strand, type, name):
    104..208     +  promoter       AmpR promoter: bla
    209..1069    +  CDS            AmpR: β-lactamase; bla; confers resistance to ampicillin, carbenicillin, and related antibiotics
   1240..1828    +  rep_origin     ori: high-copy-number ColE1/pMB1/pBR322/pUC origin of replication
   2014..2153    -  misc_feature   bom: basis of mobility region from pBR322
   2255..2446    -  CDS            rop: Rop protein, which maintains plasmids at low copy number; rop
   2463..2843    +  CDS            YPB1_ECOLX: Protein predicted: Swiss-Prot protein existence level 4. From Escherichia coli.
   3085..3709    -  CDS            TcR (fragment): tetracycline efflux protein; tet; confers resistance to tetracycline
   3724..3745    -  protein_bind   CAP binding site: CAP binding activates transcription in the presence of cAMP. E. coli catabolite activator protein
   3758..4840    -  CDS            lacI: lac repressor; lacI; The lac repressor binds to the lac operator to inhibit transcription in E. coli. This inhibition can be relieved by adding lactose or isopropyl-β-D-thiogalactopyranoside (IPTG).
   4841..4918    -  promoter       lacI promoter: lacI
   4926..5205    -  CDS            TcR (fragment): tetracycline efflux protein; tet; confers resistance to tetracycline
   5227..5245    +  promoter       T7 promoter: promoter for bacteriophage T7 RNA polymerase
   5246..5270    +  protein_bind   lac operator: The lac repressor binds to the lac operator to inhibit transcription in E. coli. This inhibition can be relieved by adding lactose or isopropyl-β-D-thiogalactopyranoside (IPTG). lac repressor encoded by lacI
   5285..5307    +  RBS            RBS: efficient ribosome binding site from bacteriophage T7 gene 10 (Olins and Rangwala, 1989)
   5326..5342    +  CDS            capTEV™ (fragment): composite tag for in vivo biotinylation, TEV protease cleavage, and 6xHis tagging
   5353..5370    +  CDS            thrombin site: thrombin recognition and cleavage site
   5404..5838    +  CDS            SAV_STRAV (fragment): Experimental evidence at protein level: Swiss-Prot protein existence level 1. The biological function of streptavidin is not known. Forms a strong non-covalent specific complex with biotin (one molecule of biotin per subunit of streptavidin). From Streptomyces avidinii.
   5860..6573    +  CDS            moxCerulean3: moxCerulean3 is a basic (constitutively fluorescent) cyan fluorescent protein published in 2015, derived from Aequorea victoria.
   6584..6633    +  CDS            SET1 (fragment): solubility-enhancement tag derived from T7 phage gene 10B
   6641..6688    +  terminator     T7 terminator: transcription terminator for bacteriophage T7 RNA polymerase
   6711..6815    -  CDS            TcR (fragment): tetracycline efflux protein; tet; confers resistance to tetracycline
   6863..6891    -  promoter       tet promoter: E. coli promoter for tetracycline efflux protein gene
>Addgene plasmid #250294 | pET-SA-moxCerulean3-15b | addgene full sequence | sequence record 500298 | Addgene NGS Result
TTCTTGAAGACGAAAGGGCCTCGTGATACGCCTATTTTTATAGGTTAATGTCATGATAATAATGGTTTCT
TAGACGTCAGGTGGCACTTTTCGGGGAAATGTGCGCGGAACCCCTATTTGTTTATTTTTCTAAATACATT
CAAATATGTATCCGCTCATGAGACAATAACCCTGATAAATGCTTCAATAATATTGAAAAAGGAAGAGTAT
GAGTATTCAACATTTCCGTGTCGCCCTTATTCCCTTTTTTGCGGCATTTTGCCTTCCTGTTTTTGCTCAC
CCAGAAACGCTGGTGAAAGTAAAAGATGCTGAAGATCAGTTGGGTGCACGAGTGGGTTACATCGAACTGG
ATCTCAACAGCGGTAAGATCCTTGAGAGTTTTCGCCCCGAAGAACGTTTTCCAATGATGAGCACTTTTAA
AGTTCTGCTATGTGGCGCGGTATTATCCCGTGTTGACGCCGGGCAAGAGCAACTCGGTCGCCGCATACAC
TATTCTCAGAATGACTTGGTTGAGTACTCACCAGTCACAGAAAAGCATCTTACGGATGGCATGACAGTAA
GAGAATTATGCAGTGCTGCCATAACCATGAGTGATAACACTGCGGCCAACTTACTTCTGACAACGATCGG
AGGACCGAAGGAGCTAACCGCTTTTTTGCACAACATGGGGGATCATGTAACTCGCCTTGATCGTTGGGAA
CCGGAGCTGAATGAAGCCATACCAAACGACGAGCGTGACACCACGATGCCTGCAGCAATGGCAACAACGT
TGCGCAAACTATTAACTGGCGAACTACTTACTCTAGCTTCCCGGCAACAATTAATAGACTGGATGGAGGC
GGATAAAGTTGCAGGACCACTTCTGCGCTCGGCCCTTCCGGCTGGCTGGTTTATTGCTGATAAATCTGGA
GCCGGTGAGCGTGGGTCTCGCGGTATCATTGCAGCACTGGGGCCAGATGGTAAGCCCTCCCGTATCGTAG
TTATCTACACGACGGGGAGTCAGGCAACTATGGATGAACGAAATAGACAGATCGCTGAGATAGGTGCCTC
ACTGATTAAGCATTGGTAACTGTCAGACCAAGTTTACTCATATATACTTTAGATTGATTTAAAACTTCAT
TTTTAATTTAAAAGGATCTAGGTGAAGATCCTTTTTGATAATCTCATGACCAAAATCCCTTAACGTGAGT
TTTCGTTCCACTGAGCGTCAGACCCCGTAGAAAAGATCAAAGGATCTTCTTGAGATCCTTTTTTTCTGCG
CGTAATCTGCTGCTTGCAAACAAAAAAACCACCGCTACCAGCGGTGGTTTGTTTGCCGGATCAAGAGCTA
CCAACTCTTTTTCCGAAGGTAACTGGCTTCAGCAGAGCGCAGATACCAAATACTGTCCTTCTAGTGTAGC
CGTAGTTAGGCCACCACTTCAAGAACTCTGTAGCACCGCCTACATACCTCGCTCTGCTAATCCTGTTACC
AGTGGCTGCTGCCAGTGGCGATAAGTCGTGTCTTACCGGGTTGGACTCAAGACGATAGTTACCGGATAAG
GCGCAGCGGTCGGGCTGAACGGGGGGTTCGTGCACACAGCCCAGCTTGGAGCGAACGACCTACACCGAAC
TGAGATACCTACAGCGTGAGCTATGAGAAAGCGCCACGCTTCCCGAAGGGAGAAAGGCGGACAGGTATCC
GGTAAGCGGCAGGGTCGGAACAGGAGAGCGCACGAGGGAGCTTCCAGGGGGAAACGCCTGGTATCTTTAT
AGTCCTGTCGGGTTTCGCCACCTCTGACTTGAGCGTCGATTTTTGTGATGCTCGTCAGGGGGGCGGAGCC
TATGGAAAAACGCCAGCAACGCGGCCTTTTTACGGTTCCTGGCCTTTTGCTGGCCTTTTGCTCACATGTT
CTTTCCTGCGTTATCCCCTGATTCTGTGGATAACCGTATTACCGCCTTTGAGTGAGCTGATACCGCTCGC
CGCAGCCGAACGACCGAGCGCAGCGAGTCAGTGAGCGAGGAAGCGGAAGAGCGCCTGATGCGGTATTTTC
TCCTTACGCATCTGTGCGGTATTTCACACCGCAATGGTGCACTCTCAGTACAATCTGCTCTGATGCCGCA
TAGTTAAGCCAGTATACACTCCGCTATCGCTACGTGACTGGGTCATGGCTGCGCCCCGACACCCGCCAAC
ACCCGCTGACGCGCCCTGACGGGCTTGTCTGCTCCCGGCATCCGCTTACAGACAAGCTGTGACCGTCTCC
GGGAGCTGCATGTGTCAGAGGTTTTCACCGTCATCACCGAAACGCGCGAGGCAGCTGCGGTAAAGCTCAT
CAGCGTGGTCGTGAAGCGATTCACAGATGTCTGCCTGTTCATCCGCGTCCAGCTCGTTGAGTTTCTCCAG
AAGCGTTAATGTCTGGCTTCTGATAAAGCGGGCCATGTTAAGGGCGGTTTTTTCCTGTTTGGTCACTGAT
GCCTCCGTGTAAGGGGGATTTCTGTTCATGGGGGTAATGATACCGATGAAACGAGAGAGGATGCTCACGA
TACGGGTTACTGATGATGAACATGCCCGGTTACTGGAACGTTGTGAGGGTAAACAACTGGCGGTATGGAT
GCGGCGGGACCAGAGAAAAATCACTCAGGGTCAATGCCAGCGCTTCGTTAATACAGATGTAGGTGTTCCA
CAGGGTAGCCAGCAGCATCCTGCGATGCAGATCCGGAACATAATGGTGCAGGGCGCTGACTTCCGCGTTT
CCAGACTTTACGAAACACGGAAACCGAAGACCATTCATGTTGTTGCTCAGGTCGCAGACGTTTTGCAGCA
GCAGTCGCTTCACGTTCGCTCGCGTATCGGTGATTCATTCTGCTAACCAGTAAGGCAACCCCGCCAGCCT
AGCCGGGTCCTCAACGACAGGAGCACGATCATGCGCACCCGTGGCCAGGACCCAACGCTGCCCGAGATGC
GCCGCGTGCGGCTGCTGGAGATGGCGGACGCGATGGATATGTTCTGCCAAGGGTTGGTTTGCGCATTCAC
AGTTCTCCGCAAGAATTGATTGGCTCCAATTCTTGGAGTGGTGAATCCGTTAGCGAGGTGCCGCCGGCTT
CCATTCAGGTCGAGGTGGCCCGGCTCCATGCACCGCGACGCAACGCGGGGAGGCAGACAAGGTATAGGGC
GGCGCCTACAATCCATGCCAACCCGTTCCATGTGCTCGCCGAGGCGGCATAAATCGCCGTGACGATCAGC
GGTCCAATGATCGAAGTTAGGCTGGTAAGAGCCGCGAGCGATCCTTGAAGCTGTCCCTGATGGTCGTCAT
CTACCTGCCTGGACAGCATGGCCTGCAACGCGGGCATCCCGATGCCGCCGGAAGCGAGAAGAATCATAAT
GGGGAAGGCCATCCAGCCTCGCGTCGCGAACGCCAGCAAGACGTAGCCCAGCGCGTCGGCCGCCATGCCG
GCGATAATGGCCTGCTTCTCGCCGAAACGTTTGGTGGCGGGACCAGTGACGAAGGCTTGAGCGAGGGCGT
GCAAGATTCCGAATACCGCAAGCGACAGGCCGATCATCGTCGCGCTCCAGCGAAAGCGGTCCTCGCCGAA
AATGACCCAGAGCGCTGCCGGCACCTGTCCTACGAGTTGCATGATAAAGAAGACAGTCATAAGTGCGGCG
ACGATAGTCATGCCCCGCGCCCACCGGAAGGAGCTGACTGGGTTGAAGGCTCTCAAGGGCATCGGTCGAG
ATCCCGGTGCCTAATGAGTGAGCTAACTTACATTAATTGCGTTGCGCTCACTGCCCGCTTTCCAGTCGGG
AAACCTGTCGTGCCAGCTGCATTAATGAATCGGCCAACGCGCGGGGAGAGGCGGTTTGCGTATTGGGCGC
CAGGGTGGTTTTTCTTTTCACCAGTGAGACGGGCAACAGCTGATTGCCCTTCACCGCCTGGCCCTGAGAG
AGTTGCAGCAAGCGGTCCACGCTGGTTTGCCCCAGCAGGCGAAAATCCTGTTTGATGGTGGTTAACGGCG
GGATATAACATGAGCTGTCTTCGGTATCGTCGTATCCCACTACCGAGATATCCGCACCAACGCGCAGCCC
GGACTCGGTAATGGCGCGCATTGCGCCCAGCGCCATCTGATCGTTGGCAACCAGCATCGCAGTGGGAACG
ATGCCCTCATTCAGCATTTGCATGGTTTGTTGAAAACCGGACATGGCACTCCAGTCGCCTTCCCGTTCCG
CTATCGGCTGAATTTGATTGCGAGTGAGATATTTATGCCAGCCAGCCAGACGCAGACGCGCCGAGACAGA
ACTTAATGGGCCCGCTAACAGCGCGATTTGCTGGTGACCCAATGCGACCAGATGCTCCACGCCCAGTCGC
GTACCGTCTTCATGGGAGAAAATAATACTGTTGATGGGTGTCTGGTCAGAGACATCAAGAAATAACGCCG
GAACATTAGTGCAGGCAGCTTCCACAGCAATGGCATCCTGGTCATCCAGCGGATAGTTAATGATCAGCCC
ACTGACGCGTTGCGCGAGAAGATTGTGCACCGCCGCTTTACAGGCTTCGACGCCGCTTCGTTCTACCATC
GACACCACCACGCTGGCACCCAGTTGATCGGCGCGAGATTTAATCGCCGCGACAATTTGCGACGGCGCGT
GCAGGGCCAGACTGGAGGTGGCAACGCCAATCAGCAACGACTGTTTGCCCGCCAGTTGTTGTGCCACGCG
GTTGGGAATGTAATTCAGCTCCGCCATCGCCGCTTCCACTTTTTCCCGCGTTTTCGCAGAAACGTGGCTG
GCCTGGTTCACCACGCGGGAAACGGTCTGATAAGAGACACCGGCATACTCTGCGACATCGTATAACGTTA
CTGGTTTCACATTCACCACCCTGAATTGACTCTCTTCCGGGCGCTATCATGCCATACCGCGAAAGGTTTT
GCGCCATTCGATGGTGTCCGGGATCTCGACGCTCTCCCTTATGCGACTCCTGCATTAGGAAGCAGCCCAG
TAGTAGGTTGAGGCCGTTGAGCACCGCCGCCGCAAGGAATGGTGCATGCAAGGAGATGGCGCCCAACAGT
CCCCCGGCCACGGGGCCTGCCACCATACCCACGCCGAAACAAGCGCTCATGAGCCCGAAGTGGCGAGCCC
GATCTTCCCCATCGGTGATGTCGGCGATATAGGCGCCAGCAACCGCACCTGTGGCGCCGGTGATGCCGGC
CACGATGCGTCCGGCGTAGAGGATCGAGATCTCGATCCCGCGAAATTAATACGACTCACTATAGGGGAAT
TGTGAGCGGATAACAATTCCCCTCTAGAAATAATTTTGTTTAACTTTAAGAAGGAGATATACCATGGGCA
GCAGCCATCATCATCATCATCACAGCAGCGGCCTGGTGCCGCGCGGCAGCATGGCAAGTATGACAGGAGG
GCAGCAGATGGGTGCTGGCATTACGGGGACTTGGTATAATCAACTGGGATCTACTTTCATCGTCACAGCG
GGGGCGGATGGAGCGTTGACTGGTACATACGAGTCCGCCGTTGGAAATGCTGAATCACGTTACGTTCTTA
CCGGACGCTACGATTCTGCTCCAGCTACTGATGGCTCTGGGACTGCTTTGGGTTGGACGGTCGCATGGAA
GAACAACTACCGTAATGCCCATTCAGCCACGACATGGTCGGGCCAATACGTGGGCGGCGCCGAGGCCCGT
ATCAACACGCAATGGTTACTGACCAGTGGAACCACGGAGGCTAACGCTTGGAAATCCACTTTAGTGGGAC
ACGACACTTTTACGAAAGTTAAGCCGTCCGCGGCTTCGATTGACGCTGCTAAAAAAGCGGGTGTGAATAA
TGGGAATCCGTTGGACGCTGTCCAACAAGGCGGCTCTGGCGGCCCCGGGGTGTCAAAGGGCGAAGAGCTG
TTTACTGGAGTCGTCCCAATTCTGGTGGAGCTGGATGGAGATGTCAACGGGCATAAGTTTTCAGTGCGAG
GAGAGGGAGAAGGAGACGCTACCAACGGCAAGCTGACACTGAAATTCATCAGCACCACAGGGAAGCTGCC
CGTGCCTTGGCCAACCCTGGTCACTACCCTGAGTTGGGGCGTCCAGTCATTTGCCCGATACCCAGACCAC
ATGAAGCAGCATGATTTCTTTAAATCCGCTATGCCCGAGGGCTACGTGCAGGAACGGACAATTTTCTTTA
AGGACGATGGAACATACAAAACTAGAGCAGAGGTGAAGTTCGAAGGAGACACTCTGGTCAACAGGATCGA
GCTGAAGGGCATTGACTTTAAAGAAGATGGAAATATCCTGGGCCACAAACTGGAGTACAACGCCATCCAT
GGCAACGTGTACATTACAGCTGATAAGCAGAAAAACGGGATTAAGGCAAATTTCGGACTGAACTGCAATG
TGGAAGACGGGAGTGTCCAGCTGGCCGATCACTACCAGCAGAACACTCCTATCGGCGACGGGCCCGTGCT
GCTGCCTGATAATCATTATCTGAGCACCCAGTCCAAGCTGTCTAAGGACCCCAATGAGAAAAGAGATCAC
ATGGTGCTGCTGGAGTTTGTGACCGCTGCTGGCATTACCCTGGGGATGGACGAGCTGTACAAGTAAGGAT
CCGGCTGCTAACAAAGCCCGAAAGGAAGCTGAGTTGGCTGCTGCCACCGCTGAGCAATAACTAGCATAAC
CCCTTGGGGCCTCTAAACGGGTCTTGAGGGGTTTTTTGCTGAAAGGAGGAACTATATCCGGATATCCCGC
AAGAGGCCCGGCAGTACCGGCATAACCAAGCCTATGCCTACAGCATCCAGGGTGACGGTGCCGAGGATGA
CGATGAGCGCATTGTTAGATTTCATACACGGTGCCTGACTGCGTTAGCAATTTAACTGTGATAAACTACC
GCATTAAAGCTTATCGATGATAAGCTGTCAAACATGAGAA
