>Addgene plasmid #250294 | pET-SA-moxCerulean3-15b | depositor partial sequence | sequence record 493953 | T7 Promoter
TGGTGAACGAAACCATTTCCCCTTCTAGAAATAATTTTGTTTAACTTTAAGAAGGAGATATACCATGGGC
AGCAGCCATCATCATCATCATCACAGCAGCGGCCTGGTGCCGCGCGGCAGCATGGCAAGTATGACAGGAG
GGCAGCAGATGGGTGCTGGCATTACGGGGACTTGGTATAATCAACTGGGATCTACTTTCATCGTCACAGC
GGGGGCGGATGGAGCGTTGACTGGTACATACGAGTCCGCCGTTGGAAATGCTGAATCACGTTACGTTCTT
ACCGGACGCTACGATTCTGCTCCAGCTACTGATGGCTCTGGGACTGCTTTGGGTTGGACGGTCGCATGGA
AGAACAACTACCGTAATGCCCATTCAGCCACGACATGGTCGGGCCAATACGTGGGCGGCGCCGAGGCCCG
TATCAACACGCAATGGTTACTGACCAGTGGAACCACGGAGGCTAACGCTTGGAAATCCACTTTAGTGGGA
CACGACACTTTTACGAAAGTTAAGCCGTCCGCGGCTTCGATTGACGCTGCTAAAAAAGCGGGTGTGAATA
ATGGGAATCCGTTGGACGCTGTCCAACAAGGCGGCTCTGGCGGCCCCGGGGTGTCAAAGGGCGAAGAGCT
GTTTACTGGAGTCGTCCCAATTCTGGTGGAGCTGGATGGAGATGTCAACGGGCATAAGTTTTCAGTGCGA
GGAGAGGGAGAAGGAGACGCTACCAACGGCAAGCTGACACTGAAATTCATCAGCACCACAGGGAAGCTGC
CCGTGCCTTGGCCAACCCTGGTCACTACCCTGAGTTGGGGCGTCCAGTCATTTGCCCGATACCCAGACCA
CATGAAGCAGCATGATTTCTTTAAATCCGCTATGCCCGAGGGCTACGTGCAGGAACGGACAATTTTCTTT
AAGGACGATGGAACATACAAAACTAGAGCAGAGGTGAAGTTCGAAGGAGACACTCTGGTCAACAGGATCG
AGCTGAAGGGCATTGACTTTAAAGAAGATGGAAATATCCTGGGCCACAAACTGGAGTACAACGCCATCCA
TGGCAACGTGTACATTACAGCTGATAAGCAGAAAAACGGGATTAAGGCAAATTTCGGACTGAACTGCAAT
GTGGAAGACGGGAATGTCCAGCTGGCCGATCCCTACCAGCAGAAACCTCCTATCGGGAACGGGCCGGGCT
GCTGCCTGATAATCATTATCTGAGCACCCAGTCCAGCGGTCTAAGGACCCCATGAAAAAAGAATCCCTGG
GGCTGCTGGAATTTGGAACGCCGCTGGCTTACCCCGGGGAGACAAACTAAAAAAATCCGTTTTAAAAACC
AAAGAATTATTGGGGGCCCCCGCGAAAAAAAAAAACCTTGGGCCCCAAGGGTTGGGGGTTTTTTGAAAAG
AAAATACCCATT
