>Addgene plasmid #250294 | pET-SA-moxCerulean3-15b | depositor partial sequence | sequence record 493954 | T7 Terminator
AACACAACCTAAGCCTTCCTTTTCGGGCTTTGTTAGCAGCCGGATCCTTACTTGTACAGCTCGTCCATCC
CCAGGGTAATGCCAGCAGCGGTCACAAACTCCAGCAGCACCATGTGATCTCTTTTCTCATTGGGGTCCTT
AGACAGCTTGGACTGGGTGCTCAGATAATGATTATCAGGCAGCAGCACGGGCCCGTCGCCGATAGGAGTG
TTCTGCTGGTAGTGATCGGCCAGCTGGACACTCCCGTCTTCCACATTGCAGTTCAGTCCGAAATTTGCCT
TAATCCCGTTTTTCTGCTTATCAGCTGTAATGTACACGTTGCCATGGATGGCGTTGTACTCCAGTTTGTG
GCCCAGGATATTTCCATCTTCTTTAAAGTCAATGCCCTTCAGCTCGATCCTGTTGACCAGAGTGTCTCCT
TCGAACTTCACCTCTGCTCTAGTTTTGTATGTTCCATCGTCCTTAAAGAAAATTGTCCGTTCCTGCACGT
AGCCCTCGGGCATAGCGGATTTAAAGAAATCATGCTGCTTCATGTGGTCTGGGTATCGGGCAAATGACTG
GACGCCCCAACTCAGGGTAGTGACCAGGGTTGGCCAAGGCACGGGCAGCTTCCCTGTGGTGCTGATGAAT
TTCAGTGTCAGCTTGCCGTTGGTAGCGTCTCCTTCTCCCTCTCCTCGCACTGAAAACTTATGCCCGTTGA
CATCTCCATCCAGCTCCACCAGAATTGGGACGACTCCAGTAAACAGCTCTTCGCCCTTTGACACCCCGGG
GCCGCCAGAGCCGCCTTGTTGGACAGCGTCCAACGGATTCCCATTATTCACACCCGCTTTTTTAGCAGCG
TCAATCGAAGCCGCGGACGGCTTAACTTTCGTAAAAGTGTCGTGTCCCACTAAAGTGGATTTCCAAGCGT
TAGCCTCCGTGGTTCCACTGGTCAGTAACCATTGCGTGTTGATACGGGCCTCGGCGCCGCCCACGTATTG
GCCCGACCATGTCGTGGCTGAATGGGCATTACGGTAGTTGTTCTTCCATGCGACCGTCCAACCCAAAGCA
GTCCCAGAGCCATCAGTAGCTGGAGCAGAATCGTAGCGTCCGGTAAGAACGTAACGTGATTCAGCATTTC
CAACGGCGGACTCGTATGTACCAGTCAACGCTCCATCCGCCCCCGCTGGGACGATGAAAGTAGATCCCAG
TTGATTTTACCAAGTCCCCGTAATGCCAGCACCCATCTGCTGCCCTCCTGGCAAATTGGCATGCTGCCGC
CCGGCCCAAGCCCCTTCTGGAATAAAAAAAAAAAGGCGGTTCCCCCGGAATTCTCTTTTAAGAAAAAAAA
ATATTTTTAAAGGAAAATTGTTTCCCGCCCAATTCCCCCAAAAGGGAGCGTATATT
